>Addgene plasmid #223133 | pCMV-T7-TadCBEd-SpCas9(MRKCRS)-P2A-EGFP (AHK545) | addgene full sequence | sequence record 447699 | Addgene NGS Result
GCGAGCAAAATTTAAGCTACAACAAGGCAAGGCTTGACCGACAATTGCATGAAGAATCTGCTTAGGGTTA
GGCGTTTTGCGCTGCTTCGCGATGTACGGGCCAGATATACGCGTTGACATTGATTATTGACTAGTTATTA
ATAGTAATCAATTACGGGGTCATTAGTTCATAGCCCATATATGGAGTTCCGCGTTACATAACTTACGGTA
AATGGCCCGCCTGGCTGACCGCCCAACGACCCCCGCCCATTGACGTCAATAATGACGTATGTTCCCATAG
TAACGCCAATAGGGACTTTCCATTGACGTCAATGGGTGGAGTATTTACGGTAAACTGCCCACTTGGCAGT
ACATCAAGTGTATCATATGCCAAGTACGCCCCCTATTGACGTCAATGACGGTAAATGGCCCGCCTGGCAT
TATGCCCAGTACATGACCTTATGGGACTTTCCTACTTGGCAGTACATCTACGTATTAGTCATCGCTATTA
CCATGGTGATGCGGTTTTGGCAGTACATCAATGGGCGTGGATAGCGGTTTGACTCACGGGGATTTCCAAG
TCTCCACCCCATTGACGTCAATGGGAGTTTGTTTTGGCACCAAAATCAACGGGACTTTCCAAAATGTCGT
AACAACTCCGCCCCATTGACGCAAATGGGCGGTAGGCGTGTACGGTGGGAGGTCTATATAAGCAGAGCTG
GTTTAGTGAACCGTCAGATCCGCTAGAGATCCGCGGCCGCTAATACGACTCACTATAGGGAGAGCCGCCA
CCATGAAACGGACAGCCGACGGAAGCGAGTTCGAGTCACCAAAGAAGAAGCGGAAAGTCTCTGAGGTGGA
GTTTTCCCACGAGTACTGGATGAGACATGCCCTGACCCTGGCCAAGAGGGCACGCGATGAGAGGAAGGCC
CCTGTGGGAGCCGTGCTGGTGCTGAACAATAGAGTGATCGGCGAGGGCTGGAACAGAGCCATCGGCCTGC
ACGACCCAACAGCCCATGCCGAAATTATCGCCCTGAGACAGGGCGGCCTGGTCATGCAGAACTACAGACT
GATTGACGCCACCCTGTACGTGACATTCGAGCCTTGCGTGATGTGCGCCGGCGCCATGATCAACTCTAGG
ATCGGCCGCGTGGTGTTTGGCGTGAGGAACAGCAAAAGAGGCGCCGCAGGCTCCCTGATGAACGTGCTGA
ACTACCCCGGCATGAATCACCGCGTCGAAATTACCGAGGGAATCCTGGCAGATGAATGTGCCGCCCTGCT
GTGCGATTTCTACCGGATGCCTAGACAGGTGTTCAATGCTCAGAAGAAGGCCCAGAGCTCCATCAACTCC
GGAGGATCTAGCGGAGGCTCCTCTGGCTCTGAGACACCTGGCACAAGCGAGAGCGCAACACCTGAAAGCA
GCGGGGGCAGCAGCGGGGGGTCAGACAAGAAGTACAGCATCGGCCTGGCCATCGGCACCAACTCTGTGGG
CTGGGCCGTGATCACCGACGAGTACAAGGTGCCCAGCAAGAAATTCAAGGTGCTGGGCAACACCGACCGG
CACAGCATCAAGAAGAACCTGATCGGAGCCCTGCTGTTCGACAGCGGCGAAACAGCCGAGGCCACCCGGC
TGAAGAGAACCGCCAGAAGAAGATACACCAGACGGAAGAACCGGATCTGCTATCTGCAAGAGATCTTCAG
CAACGAGATGGCCAAGGTGGACGACAGCTTCTTCCACAGACTGGAAGAGTCCTTCCTGGTGGAAGAGGAT
AAGAAGCACGAGCGGCACCCCATCTTCGGCAACATCGTGGACGAGGTGGCCTACCACGAGAAGTACCCCA
CCATCTACCACCTGAGAAAGAAACTGGTGGACAGCACCGACAAGGCCGACCTGCGGCTGATCTATCTGGC
CCTGGCCCACATGATCAAGTTCCGGGGCCACTTCCTGATCGAGGGCGACCTGAACCCCGACAACAGCGAC
GTGGACAAGCTGTTCATCCAGCTGGTGCAGACCTACAACCAGCTGTTCGAGGAAAACCCCATCAACGCCA
GCGGCGTGGACGCCAAGGCCATCCTGTCTGCCAGACTGAGCAAGAGCAGACGGCTGGAAAATCTGATCGC
CCAGCTGCCCGGCGAGAAGAAGAATGGCCTGTTCGGAAACCTGATTGCCCTGAGCCTGGGCCTGACCCCC
AACTTCAAGAGCAACTTCGACCTGGCCGAGGATGCCAAACTGCAGCTGAGCAAGGACACCTACGACGACG
ACCTGGACAACCTGCTGGCCCAGATCGGCGACCAGTACGCCGACCTGTTTCTGGCCGCCAAGAACCTGTC
CGACGCCATCCTGCTGAGCGACATCCTGAGAGTGAACACCGAGATCACCAAGGCCCCCCTGAGCGCCTCT
ATGATCAAGAGATACGACGAGCACCACCAGGACCTGACCCTGCTGAAAGCTCTCGTGCGGCAGCAGCTGC
CTGAGAAGTACAAAGAGATTTTCTTCGACCAGAGCAAGAACGGCTACGCCGGCTACATTGACGGCGGAGC
CAGCCAGGAAGAGTTCTACAAGTTCATCAAGCCCATCCTGGAAAAGATGGACGGCACCGAGGAACTGCTC
GTGAAGCTGAACAGAGAGGACCTGCTGCGGAAGCAGCGGACCTTCGACAACGGCAGCATCCCCCACCAGA
TCCACCTGGGAGAGCTGCACGCCATTCTGCGGCGGCAGGAAGATTTTTACCCATTCCTGAAGGACAACCG
GGAAAAGATCGAGAAGATCCTGACCTTCCGCATCCCCTACTACGTGGGCCCTCTGGCCAGGGGAAACAGC
AGATTCGCCTGGATGACCAGAAAGAGCGAGGAAACCATCACCCCCTGGAACTTCGAGGAAGTGGTGGACA
AGGGCGCTTCCGCCCAGAGCTTCATCGAGCGGATGACCAACTTCGATAAGAACCTGCCCAACGAGAAGGT
GCTGCCCAAGCACAGCCTGCTGTACGAGTACTTCACCGTGTATAACGAGCTGACCAAAGTGAAATACGTG
ACCGAGGGAATGAGAAAGCCCGCCTTCCTGAGCGGCGAGCAGAAAAAGGCCATCGTGGACCTGCTGTTCA
AGACCAACCGGAAAGTGACCGTGAAGCAGCTGAAAGAGGACTACTTCAAGAAAATCGAGTGCTTCGACTC
CGTGGAAATCTCCGGCGTGGAAGATCGGTTCAACGCCTCCCTGGGCACATACCACGATCTGCTGAAAATT
ATCAAGGACAAGGACTTCCTGGACAATGAGGAAAACGAGGACATTCTGGAAGATATCGTGCTGACCCTGA
CACTGTTTGAGGACAGAGAGATGATCGAGGAACGGCTGAAAACCTATGCCCACCTGTTCGACGACAAAGT
GATGAAGCAGCTGAAGCGGCGGAGATACACCGGCTGGGGCAGGCTGAGCCGGAAGCTGATCAACGGCATC
CGGGACAAGCAGTCCGGCAAGACAATCCTGGATTTCCTGAAGTCCGACGGCTTCGCCAACAGAAACTTCA
TGCAGCTGATCCACGACGACAGCCTGACCTTTAAAGAGGACATCCAGAAAGCCCAGGTGTCCGGCCAGGG
CGATAGCCTGCACGAGCACATTGCCAATCTGGCCGGCAGCCCCGCCATTAAGAAGGGCATCCTGCAGACA
GTGAAGGTGGTGGACGAGCTCGTGAAAGTGATGGGCCGGCACAAGCCCGAGAACATCGTGATCGAAATGG
CCAGAGAGAACCAGACCACCCAGAAGGGACAGAAGAACAGCCGCGAGAGAATGAAGCGGATCGAAGAGGG
CATCAAAGAGCTGGGCAGCCAGATCCTGAAAGAACACCCCGTGGAAAACACCCAGCTGCAGAACGAGAAG
CTGTACCTGTACTACCTGCAGAATGGGCGGGATATGTACGTGGACCAGGAACTGGACATCAACCGGCTGT
CCGACTACGATGTGGACCATATCGTGCCTCAGAGCTTTCTGAAGGACGACTCCATCGACAACAAGGTGCT
GACCAGAAGCGACAAGAACCGGGGCAAGAGCGACAACGTGCCCTCCGAAGAGGTCGTGAAGAAGATGAAG
AACTACTGGCGGCAGCTGCTGAACGCCAAGCTGATTACCCAGAGAAAGTTCGACAATCTGACCAAGGCCG
AGAGAGGCGGCCTGAGCGAACTGGATAAGGCCGGCTTCATCAAGAGACAGCTGGTGGAAACCCGGCAGAT
CACAAAGCACGTGGCACAGATCCTGGACTCCCGGATGAACACTAAGTACGACGAGAATGACAAGCTGATC
CGGGAAGTGAAAGTGATCACCCTGAAGTCCAAGCTGGTGTCCGATTTCCGGAAGGATTTCCAGTTTTACA
AAGTGCGCGAGATCAACAACTACCACCACGCCCACGACGCCTACCTGAACGCCGTCGTGGGAACCGCCCT
GATCAAAAAGTACCCTAAGCTGGAAAGCGAGTTCGTGTACGGCGACTACAAGGTGTACGACGTGCGGAAG
ATGATCGCCAAGAGCGAGCAGGAAATCGGCAAGGCTACCGCCAAGTACTTCTTCTACAGCAACATCATGA
ACTTTTTCAAGACCGAGATTACCCTGGCCAACGGCGAGATCCGGAAGCGGCCTCTGATCGAGACAAACGG
CGAAACCGGGGAGATCGTGTGGGATAAGGGCCGGGATTTTGCCACCGTGCGGAAAGTGCTGAGCATGCCC
CAAGTGAATATCGTGAAAAAGACCGAGGTGCAGACAGGCGGCTTCAGCAAAGAGTCTATCCTGCCCAAGA
GGAACAGCGATAAGCTGATCGCCAGAAAGAAGGACTGGGACCCTAAGAAGTACGGCGGCTTCATGAGACC
CACCGTGGCCTATTCTGTGCTGGTGGTGGCCAAAGTGGAAAAGGGCAAGTCCAAGAAACTGAAGAGTGTG
AAAGAGCTGCTGGGGATCACCATCATGGAAAGAAGCAGCTTCGAGAAGAATCCCATCGACTTTCTGGAAG
CCAAGGGCTACAAAGAAGTGAAAAAGGACCTGATCATCAAGCTGCCTAAGTACTCCCTGTTCGAGCTGGA
AAACGGCCGGAAGAGAATGCTGGCCTCTGCCAAGTGCCTGCAGAAGGGAAACGAACTGGCCCTGCCCTCC
AAATATGTGAACTTCCTGTACCTGGCCAGCCACTATGAGAAGCTGAAGGGCTCCCCCGAGGATAATGAGC
AGAAACAGCTGTTTGTGGAACAGCACAAGCACTACCTGGACGAGATCATCGAGCAGATCAGCGAGTTCTC
CAAGAGAGTGATCCTGGCCGACGCTAATCTGGACAAAGTGCTGTCCGCCTACAACAAGCACCGGGATAAG
CCCATCAGAGAGCAGGCCGAGAATATCATCCACCTGTTTACCCTGACCAATCTGGGAGCCCCTGCCGCCT
TCAAGTACTTTGACACCACCATCGACCGGAAGAGATACAGCAGCACCAAAGAGGTGCTGGACGCCACCCT
GATCCACCAGAGCATCACCGGCCTGTACGAGACACGGATCGACCTGTCTCAGCTGGGAGGTGACAGCGGC
GGGAGCGGCGGGAGCGGGGGGAGCACTAATCTGAGCGACATCATTGAGAAGGAGACTGGGAAACAGCTGG
TCATTCAGGAGTCCATCCTGATGCTGCCTGAGGAGGTGGAGGAAGTGATCGGCAACAAGCCAGAGTCTGA
CATCCTGGTGCACACCGCCTACGACGAGTCCACAGATGAGAATGTGATGCTGCTGACCTCTGACGCCCCC
GAGTATAAGCCTTGGGCCCTGGTCATCCAGGATTCTAACGGCGAGAATAAGATCAAGATGCTGAGCGGAG
GATCCGGAGGATCTGGAGGCAGCACCAACCTGTCTGACATCATCGAGAAGGAGACAGGCAAGCAGCTGGT
CATCCAGGAGAGCATCCTGATGCTGCCCGAAGAAGTCGAAGAAGTGATCGGAAACAAGCCTGAGAGCGAT
ATCCTGGTCCATACCGCCTACGACGAGAGTACCGACGAAAATGTGATGCTGCTGACATCCGACGCCCCAG
AGTATAAGCCCTGGGCTCTGGTCATCCAGGATTCCAACGGAGAGAACAAAATCAAAATGCTGTCTGGCGG
CTCAAAAAGAACCGCCGACGGCAGCGAATTCGAGCCCAAGAAGAAGAGGAAAGTCGGAAGCGGAGCTACT
AACTTCAGCCTGCTGAAGCAGGCTGGAGACGTGGAGGAGAACCCTGGACCTATGGTGAGCAAGGGCGAGG
AGCTGTTCACCGGGGTGGTGCCCATCCTGGTCGAGCTGGACGGCGACGTAAACGGCCACAAGTTCAGCGT
GTCCGGCGAGGGCGAGGGCGATGCCACCTACGGCAAGCTGACCCTGAAGTTCATCTGCACCACCGGCAAG
CTGCCCGTGCCCTGGCCCACCCTCGTGACCACCCTGACCTATGGAGTGCAGTGCTTCAGCCGCTACCCCG
ACCACATGAAGCAGCACGACTTCTTCAAGTCCGCCATGCCCGAAGGCTACGTCCAGGAGCGCACCATCTT
CTTCAAGGACGACGGCAACTACAAGACCCGCGCCGAGGTGAAGTTCGAGGGCGACACCCTGGTGAACCGC
ATCGAGCTGAAGGGCATCGACTTCAAGGAGGACGGCAACATCCTGGGGCACAAGCTGGAGTACAACTACA
ACAGCCACAACGTCTATATCATGGCCGACAAGCAGAAGAACGGCATCAAGGTGAACTTCAAGATCCGCCA
CAACATCGAGGACGGCAGCGTGCAGCTCGCCGACCACTACCAGCAGAACACCCCCATCGGCGACGGCCCC
GTGCTGCTGCCCGACAACCACTACCTGAGCACCCAGTCCGCCCTGAGCAAAGACCCCAACGAGAAGCGCG
ATCACATGGTCCTGCTGGAGTTCGTGACCGCCGCCGGGATCACTCTCGGCATGGACGAGCTGTACAAGTC
TGGTGGTTCTCCCAAGAAGAAGAGGAAAGTCTAACCGGTCATCATCACCATCACCATTGAGTTTAAACCC
GCTGATCAGCCTCGACTGTGCCTTCTAGTTGCCAGCCATCTGTTGTTTGCCCCTCCCCCGTGCCTTCCTT
GACCCTGGAAGGTGCCACTCCCACTGTCCTTTCCTAATAAAATGAGGAAATTGCATCGCATTGTCTGAGT
AGGTGTCATTCTATTCTGGGGGGTGGGGTGGGGCAGGACAGCAAGGGGGAGGATTGGGAAGACAATAGCA
GGCATGCTGGGGATGCGGTGGGCTCTATGGCTTCTGAGGCGGAAAGAACCAGCTGGGGCTCGATACCGTC
GACCTCTAGCTAGAGCTTGGCGTAATCATGGTCATAGCTGTTTCCTGTGTGAAATTGTTATCCGCTCACA
ATTCCACACAACATACGAGCCGGAAGCATAAAGTGTAAAGCCTAGGGTGCCTAATGAGTGAGCTAACTCA
CATTAATTGCGTTGCGCTCACTGCCCGCTTTCCAGTCGGGAAACCTGTCGTGCCAGCTGCATTAATGAAT
CGGCCAACGCGCGGGGAGAGGCGGTTTGCGTATTGGGCGCTCTTCCGCTTCCTCGCTCACTGACTCGCTG
CGCTCGGTCGTTCGGCTGCGGCGAGCGGTATCAGCTCACTCAAAGGCGGTAATACGGTTATCCACAGAAT
CAGGGGATAACGCAGGAAAGAACATGTGAGCAAAAGGCCAGCAAAAGGCCAGGAACCGTAAAAAGGCCGC
GTTGCTGGCGTTTTTCCATAGGCTCCGCCCCCCTGACGAGCATCACAAAAATCGACGCTCAAGTCAGAGG
TGGCGAAACCCGACAGGACTATAAAGATACCAGGCGTTTCCCCCTGGAAGCTCCCTCGTGCGCTCTCCTG
TTCCGACCCTGCCGCTTACCGGATACCTGTCCGCCTTTCTCCCTTCGGGAAGCGTGGCGCTTTCTCATAG
CTCACGCTGTAGGTATCTCAGTTCGGTGTAGGTCGTTCGCTCCAAGCTGGGCTGTGTGCACGAACCCCCC
GTTCAGCCCGACCGCTGCGCCTTATCCGGTAACTATCGTCTTGAGTCCAACCCGGTAAGACACGACTTAT
CGCCACTGGCAGCAGCCACTGGTAACAGGATTAGCAGAGCGAGGTATGTAGGCGGTGCTACAGAGTTCTT
GAAGTGGTGGCCTAACTACGGCTACACTAGAAGAACAGTATTTGGTATCTGCGCTCTGCTGAAGCCAGTT
ACCTTCGGAAAAAGAGTTGGTAGCTCTTGATCCGGCAAACAAACCACCGCTGGTAGCGGTGGTTTTTTTG
TTTGCAAGCAGCAGATTACGCGCAGAAAAAAAGGATCTCAAGAAGATCCTTTGATCTTTTCTACGGGGTC
TGACACTCAGTGGAACGAAAACTCACGTTAAGGGATTTTGGTCATGAGATTATCAAAAAGGATCTTCACC
TAGATCCTTTTAAATTAAAAATGAAGTTTTAAATCAATCTAAAGTATATATGAGTAAACTTGGTCTGACA
GTTACCAATGCTTAATCAGTGAGGCACCTATCTCAGCGATCTGTCTATTTCGTTCATCCATAGTTGCCTG
ACTCCCCGTCGTGTAGATAACTACGATACGGGAGGGCTTACCATCTGGCCCCAGTGCTGCAATGATACCG
CGAGACCCACGCTCACCGGCTCCAGATTTATCAGCAATAAACCAGCCAGCCGGAAGGGCCGAGCGCAGAA
GTGGTCCTGCAACTTTATCCGCCTCCATCCAGTCTATTAATTGTTGCCGGGAAGCTAGAGTAAGTAGTTC
GCCAGTTAATAGTTTGCGCAACGTTGTTGCCATTGCTACAGGCATCGTGGTGTCACGCTCGTCGTTTGGT
ATGGCTTCATTCAGCTCCGGTTCCCAACGATCAAGGCGAGTTACATGATCCCCCATGTTGTGCAAAAAAG
CGGTTAGCTCCTTCGGTCCTCCGATCGTTGTCAGAAGTAAGTTGGCCGCAGTGTTATCACTCATGGTTAT
GGCAGCACTGCATAATTCTCTTACTGTCATGCCATCCGTAAGATGCTTTTCTGTGACTGGTGAGTACTCA
ACCAAGTCATTCTGAGAATAGTGTATGCGGCGACCGAGTTGCTCTTGCCCGGCGTCAATACGGGATAATA
CCGCGCCACATAGCAGAACTTTAAAAGTGCTCATCATTGGAAAACGTTCTTCGGGGCGAAAACTCTCAAG
GATCTTACCGCTGTTGAGATCCAGTTCGATGTAACCCACTCGTGCACCCAACTGATCTTCAGCATCTTTT
ACTTTCACCAGCGTTTCTGGGTGAGCAAAAACAGGAAGGCAAAATGCCGCAAAAAAGGGAATAAGGGCGA
CACGGAAATGTTGAATACTCATACTCTTCCTTTTTCAATATTATTGAAGCATTTATCAGGGTTATTGTCT
CATGAGCGGATACATATTTGAATGTATTTAGAAAAATAAACAAATAGGGGTTCCGCGCACATTTCCCCGA
AAAGTGCCACCTGACGTCGACGGATCGGGAGATCGATCTCCCGATCCCCTAGGGTCGACTCTCAGTACAA
TCTGCTCTGATGCCGCATAGTTAAGCCAGTATCTGCTCCCTGCTTGTGTGTTGGAGGTCGCTGAGTAGTG
C
Features (pLannotate 1.2.2; 19 found; start..end, strand, type, name):
    116..495     +  enhancer       CMV enhancer: human cytomegalovirus immediate early enhancer
    496..699     +  promoter       CMV promoter: human cytomegalovirus (CMV) immediate early promoter
    741..759     +  promoter       T7 promoter: promoter for bacteriophage T7 RNA polymerase
    830..1321    +  CDS            tadA: TADA_ECOLI - Also known as yfhC. Experimental evidence at protein level: Swiss-Prot protein existence level 1. Catalyzes the deamination of adenosine to inosine at the wobble position 34 of tRNA(Arg2). Essential for cell viability. From Escherichia coli (strain K12).
   1424..3025    +  CDS            dCas9(N): N-terminal portion of catalytically inactive Streptococcus pyogenes dCas9 carrying the D10A mutation (Zetsche et al., 2015)
   3026..5520    +  CDS            Cas9(C) (fragment): C-terminal portion of Streptococcus pyogenes Cas9 (Zetsche et al., 2015)
   5834..6082    +  CDS            UGI: UNGI_BPPB2 - Experimental evidence at protein level: Swiss-Prot protein existence level 1. This protein binds specifically and reversibly to the host uracil-DNA glycosylase, preventing removal of uracil residues from PBS2 DNA by the host uracil-excision repair system. From Bacillus phage PBS2 (Bacteriophage PBS2).
   6212..6928    +  CDS            EGFP: EGFP is a basic (constitutively fluorescent) green fluorescent protein published in 1996, derived from Aequorea victoria. It is reported to be a rapidly-maturing weak dimer with moderate acid sensitivity.
   7016..7240    +  polyA_signal   bGH poly(A) signal: bovine growth hormone polyadenylation signal
   7244..7265    +  promoter       SV40 promoter (fragment): SV40 enhancer and early promoter
   7270..7286    +  misc_feature   MCS (fragment): pBluescript multiple cloning site
   7335..7351    -  protein_bind   lac operator: The lac repressor binds to the lac operator to inhibit transcription in E. coli. This inhibition can be relieved by adding lactose or isopropyl-β-D-thiogalactopyranoside (IPTG). lac repressor encoded by lacI
   7359..7389    -  promoter       lac promoter: promoter for the E. coli lac operon
   7404..7425    -  protein_bind   CAP binding site: CAP binding activates transcription in the presence of cAMP. E. coli catabolite activator protein
   7438..7530    -  CDS            lacI (fragment): lac repressor; lacI; The lac repressor binds to the lac operator to inhibit transcription in E. coli. This inhibition can be relieved by adding lactose or isopropyl-β-D-thiogalactopyranoside (IPTG).
   7713..8301    -  rep_origin     ori: high-copy-number ColE1/pMB1/pBR322/pUC origin of replication
   8472..9332    -  CDS            AmpR: β-lactamase; bla; confers resistance to ampicillin, carbenicillin, and related antibiotics
   9333..9437    -  promoter       AmpR promoter: bla
   9508..9552    -  misc_feature   bom (fragment): basis of mobility region from pBR322
