[The description below was written by a language model from this plasmid's Addgene catalogue record and pLannotate feature annotations shown in this document.]
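Description:
pCMV-T7-TadCBEd-SpCas9(MRKCRS)-P2A-EGFP (AHK545) is a 9.6 kb mammalian expression and CRISPR plasmid built by Gibson cloning on the pCMV_ABEmax_P2A_GFP backbone. It is propagated in E. coli at high copy from a ColE1/pUC-type origin and selected with ampicillin through the β-lactamase (AmpR) gene. The annotated lac promoter/operator, CAP site and short lacI, SV40 promoter, MCS and bom fragments are backbone remnants with no stated role in the design.

The payload is a single human codon-optimized synthetic open reading frame encoding the cytosine base editor TadCBEd. It is placed downstream of the CMV immediate-early enhancer/promoter for expression in human cells and of a T7 promoter, which also permits in vitro transcription of the editor mRNA, and it ends at a bGH polyadenylation signal. From the N terminus, the fusion consists of a bipartite NLS, the TadA-CDd deaminase (an evolved E. coli TadA variant that deaminates cytosine rather than adenine), and an SpCas9 D10A nickase. These are followed by two uracil glycosylase inhibitor (UGI) copies, which block uracil excision and so favour C-to-T outcomes, then a second BPNLS. The feature table annotates only one UGI unit, although the record describes two.

The Cas9 moiety carries the "MRKCRS" residue set in its PAM-interacting region: D1135M, S1136R, G1218K, E1219C, arginine retained at 1335, and T1337S. This makes it one of a series of engineered PAM-preference variants, but the record does not state which PAM it recognizes. A P2A peptide separates the editor from EGFP, so transfected cells co-produce a free green reporter for monitoring or sorting. No guide RNA cassette is annotated, so the guide must be supplied separately.
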