Addgene plasmid #223133: pCMV-T7-TadCBEd-SpCas9(MRKCRS)-P2A-EGFP (AHK545)
Purpose: pCMV and pT7 Human expression plasmid for TadCBEd using SpCas9 CBE enzyme with MRKCRS amino acids at positions 1135,1136,1218,1219,1335,T1337 with C-term BPNLS-P2A-EGFP
Depositing lab: Benjamin Kleinstiver. Depositing organization: Massachusetts General Hospital. Publication: Custom CRISPR-Cas9 PAM variants via scalable engineering and machine learning. Silverstein RA, Kim N, Kroell AS, Walton RT, Delano J, Butcher RM, Pacesa M, Smith BK, Christie KA, Ha LL, Meis RJ, Clark AB, Spinner AD, Lazzarotto CR, Li Y, Matsubara A, Urbina EO, Dahl GA, Correia BE, Marks DS, Tsai SQ, Pinello L, De Ravin SS, Liu Q, Kleinstiver BP. Nature. 2025 Apr 22. doi: 10.1038/s41586-025-09021-y. PubMed 40262634.
Backbone
  Vector backbone: pCMV_ABEmax_P2A_GFP
  Backbone manufacturer: David Liu, Addgene plasmid #112101
  Vector type: Mammalian Expression, CRISPR
Growth in bacteria
  Bacterial resistance: Ampicillin, 100 μg/mL
  Growth temperature: 37°C
  Growth strain: DH5alpha
  Copy number: High Copy
Gene/Insert
  Gene/Insert name: human codon optimized TadA-CDd-SpCas9(MRKCRS)-2xUGI-P2A-EGFP (alt names: AHK545; TadCBEd-SpCas9(MRKCRS))
  Species: Synthetic
  Mutation: TadA-CDd mutations; nSpCas9(D10A/MRKCRS)=D1135M, S1136R, G1218K, E1219C, R1335R, T1337S
  Promoter: CMV and T7
  Tag / fusion protein: BPNLS-TadA-CDd (N terminal on insert); 2xUGI-BPNLS-P2A-EGFP (C terminal on insert)
  Cloning method: Gibson Cloning
  Sequencing primers: 5′ oBK6928-CCAAGTCTCCACCCCATTGACG; 3′ oBK219-GGGAGTGGCACCTTCCAGGGTC
Terms and licenses: Academic/Nonprofit Terms; Industry Terms: Not Available to Industry
How to cite: pCMV-T7-TadCBEd-SpCas9(MRKCRS)-P2A-EGFP (AHK545) was a gift from Benjamin Kleinstiver (Addgene plasmid # 223133 ; http://n2t.net/addgene:223133 ; RRID:Addgene_223133)
